>Addgene plasmid #52520 | CAG:: ChR2HA-2a-hM4D | depositor full sequence | sequence record 81542 | CAG:: ChR2HA-2a-hM4D sequence 8427 bps
GTCGACATTGATTATTGACTAGTTATTAATAGTAATCAATTACGGGGTCATTAGTTCATAGCCCATATAT
GGAGTTCCGCGTTACATAACTTACGGTAAATGGCCCGCCTGGCTGACCGCCCAACGACCCCCGCCCATTG
ACGTCAATAATGACGTATGTTCCCATAGTAACGCCAATAGGGACTTTCCATTGACGTCAATGGGTGGACT
ATTTACGGTAAACTGCCCACTTGGCAGTACATCAAGTGTATCATATGCCAAGTACGCCCCCTATTGACGT
CAATGACGGTAAATGGCCCGCCTGGCATTATGCCCAGTACATGACCTTATGGGACTTTCCTACTTGGCAG
TACATCTACGTATTAGTCATCGCTATTACCATGGGTCGAGGTGAGCCCCACGTTCTGCTTCACTCTCCCC
ATCTCCCCCCCCTCCCCACCCCCAATTTTGTATTTATTTATTTTTTAATTATTTTGTGCAGCGATGGGGG
CGGGGGGGGGGGGGGCGCGCGCCAGGCGGGGCGGGGCGGGGGCGAGGGCGGGGCGGGGCGAGGCGGAGAG
GTGCGGCGGCAGCCAATCAGAGCGGCGCGCTCCGAAAGTTTCCTTTTATGGCGAGGCGGCGGCGGCGGCG
GCCCTATAAAAAGCGAAGCGCGCGGCGGGCGGGAGTCGCTGCGTTGCCTTCGCCCCGTGCCCCGCTCCGC
GCCGCCTCGCGCCGCCCGCCCCGGCTCTGACTGACCGCGTTACTCCCACAGGTGAGCGGGCGGGACGGCC
CTTCTCCTCCGGGCTGTAATTAGCGCTTGGTTTAATGACGGCTCGTTTCTTTTCTGTGGCTGCGTGAAAG
CCTTAAAGGGCTCCGGGAGGGCCCTTTGTGCGGGGGGGAGCGGCTCGGGGGGTGCGTGCGTGTGTGTGTG
CGTGGGGAGCGCCGCGTGCGGCCCGCGCTGCCCGGCGGCTGTGAGCGCTGCGGGCGCGGCGCGGGGCTTT
GTGCGCTCCGCGTGTGCGCGAGGGGAGCGCGGCCGGGGGCGGTGCCCCGCGGTGCGGGGGGGCTGCGAGG
GGAACAAAGGCTGCGTGCGGGGTGTGTGCGTGGGGGGGTGAGCAGGGGGTGTGGGCGCGGCGGTCGGGCT
GTAACCCCCCCCTGCACCCCCCTCCCCGAGTTGCTGAGCACGGCCCGGCTTCGGGTGCGGGGCTCCGTGC
GGGGCGTGGCGCGGGGCTCGCCGTGCCGGGCGGGGGGTGGCGGCAGGTGGGGGTGCCGGGCGGGGCGGGG
CCGCCTCGGGCCGGGGAGGGCTCGGGGGAGGGGCGCGGCGGCCCCGGAGCGCCGGCGGCTGTCGAGGCGC
GGCGAGCCGCAGCCATTGCCTTTTATGGTAATCGTGCGAGAGGGCGCAGGGACTTCCTTTGTCCCAAATC
TGGCGGAGCCGAAATCTGGGAGGCGCCGCCGCACCCCCTCTAGCGGGCGCGGGCGAAGCGGTGCGGCGCC
GGCAGGAAGGAAATGGGCGGGGAGGGCCTTCGTGCGTCGCCGCGCCGCCGTCCCCTTCTCCATCTCCAGC
CTCGGGGCTGCCGCAGGGGGACGGCTGCCTTCGGGGGGGACGGGGCAGGGCGGGGTTCGGCTTCTGGCGT
GTGACCGGCGGCTCTAGAGCCTCTGCTAACCATGTTCATGCCTTCTTCTTTTTCCTACAGCTCCTGGGCA
ACGTGCTGGTTATTGTGCTGTCTCATCATTTTGGCAAAGAATTCGGTACCGCGGGCCCGGGATCCACCGG
AAGCCACCTGCATGCGGCCGCATGATCAGCTGGATGCATGCCACCATGGACTATGGCGGCGCTTTGTCTG
CCGTCGGACGCGAACTTTTGTTCGTTACTAATCCTGTGGTGGTGAACGGGTCCGTCCTGGTCCCTGAGGA
TCAATGTTACTGTGCCGGATGGATTGAATCTCGCGGCACGAACGGCGCTCAGACCGCGTCAAATGTCCTG
CAGTGGCTTGCAGCAGGATTCAGCATTTTGCTGCTGATGTTCTATGCCTACCAAACCTGGAAATCTACAT
GCGGCTGGGAGGAGATCTATGTGTGCGCCATTGAAATGGTTAAGGTGATTCTCGAGTTCTTTTTTGAGTT
TAAGAATCCCTCTATGCTCTACCTTGCCACAGGACACCGGGTGCAGTGGCTGCGCTATGCAGAGTGGCTG
CTCACTTGTCCTGTCATCCTTATCCGCCTGAGCAACCTCACCGGCCTGAGCAACGACTACAGCAGGAGAA
CCATGGGACTCCTTGTCTCAGACATCGGGACTATCGTGTGGGGGGCTACCAGCGCCATGGCAACCGGCTA
TGTTAAAGTCATCTTCTTTTGTCTTGGATTGTGCTATGGCGCGAACACATTTTTTCACGCCGCCAAAGCA
TATATCGAGGGTTATCATACTGTGCCAAAGGGTCGGTGCCGCCAGGTCGTGACCGGCATGGCATGGCTGT
TTTTCGTGAGCTGGGGTATGTTCCCAATTCTCTTCATTTTGGGGCCCGAAGGTTTTGGCGTCCTGAGCGT
CTATGGCTCCACCGTAGGTCACACGATTATTGATCTGATGAGTAAAAATTGTTGGGGGTTGTTGGGACAC
TACCTGCGCGTCCTGATCCACGAGCACATATTGATTCACGGAGATATCCGCAAAACCACCAAACTGAACA
TCGGCGGAACGGAGATCGAGGTCGAGACTCTCGTCGAAGACGAAGCCGAGGCCGGAGCCGTGGCATACCC
CTACGACGTGCCCGACTACGCCTATCCATATGATGTCCCAGACTATGCTGCTAGCGAAGGACGTGGATCT
CTGCTGACCTGTGGAGATGTGGAAGAGAATCCCGGACCATCGCGAATGGCCAACTTCACACCTGTCAATG
GCAGCTCGGGCAATCAGTCCGTGCGCCTGGTCACGTCATCATCCCACAATCGCTATGAGACGGTGGAAAT
GGTCTTCATTGCCACAGTGACAGGCTCCCTGAGCCTGGTGACTGTCGTGGGCAACATCCTGGTGATGCTG
TCCATCAAGGTCAACAGGCAGCTGCAGACAGTCAACAACTACTTCCTCTTCAGCCTGGCGTGTGCTGATC
TCATCATAGGCGCCTTCTCCATGAACCTCTACACCGTGTACATCATCAAGGGCTACTGGCCCCTGGGCGC
CGTGGTCTGCGACCTGTGGCTGGCCCTGGACTGCGTGGTGAGCAACGCCTCCGTCATGAACCTTCTCATC
ATCAGCTTTGACCGCTACTTCTGCGTCACCAAGCCTCTCACCTACCCTGCCCGGCGCACCACCAAGATGG
CAGGCCTCATGATTGCTGCTGCCTGGGTACTGTCCTTCGTGCTCTGGGCGCCTGCCATCTTGTTCTGGCA
GTTTGTGGTGGGTAAGCGGACGGTGCCCGACAACCAGTGCTTCATCCAGTTCCTGTCCAACCCAGCAGTG
ACCTTTGGCACAGCCATTGCTGGCTTCTACCTGCCTGTGGTCATCATGACGGTGCTGTACATCCACATCT
CCCTGGCCAGTCGCAGCCGAGTCCACAAGCACCGGCCCGAGGGCCCGAAGGAGAAGAAAGCCAAGACGCT
GGCCTTCCTCAAGAGCCCACTAATGAAGCAGAGCGTCAAGAAGCCCCCGCCCGGGGAGGCCGCCCGGGAG
GAGCTGCGCAATGGCAAGCTGGAGGAGGCCCCCCCGCCAGCGCTGCCACCGCCACCGCGCCCCGTGGCTG
ATAAGGACACTTCCAATGAGTCCAGCTCAGGCAGTGCCACCCAGAACACCAAGGAACGCCCAGCCACAGA
GCTGTCCACCACAGAGGCCACCACGCCCGCCATGCCCGCCCCTCCCCTGCAGCCGCGGGCCCTCAACCCA
GCCTCCAGATGGTCCAAGATCCAGATTGTGACGAAGCAGACAGGCAATGAGTGTGTGACAGCCATTGAGA
TTGTGCCTGCCACGCCGGCTGGCATGCGCCCTGCGGCCAACGTGGCCCGCAAGTTCGCCAGCATCGCTCG
CAACCAGGTGCGCAAGAAGCGGCAGATGGCGGCCCGGGAGCGCAAAGTGACACGAACGATCTTTGCCATT
CTGCTAGCCTTCATCCTCACCTGGACGCCCTACAACGTCATGGTCCTGGTGAACACCTTCTGCCAGAGCT
GCATCCCTGACACGGTGTGGTCCATTGGCTACTGGCTCTGCTACGTCAACAGCACCATCAACCCTGCCTG
CTATGCTCTGTGCAACGCCACCTTTAAAAAGACCTTCCGGCACCTGCTGCTGTGCCAGTATCGGAACATC
GGCACTGCCAGGTAGGTTATGCATCGATCACGCGTACCGGTGCTCGAGGTACCGATGAATAGCTAAGGTC
GAGGCCGCAGGTAAGTATCAAGGTTACAAGACAGGTTTAAGGAGACCAATAGAAACTGGGCTTGTCGAGA
CAGAGAAGACTCTTGCGTTTCTGATAGGCACCTATTGGTCTTACTGACATCCACTTTGCCTTTCTCTCCA
CAGGTGTCGACAATCAACCTCTGGATTACAAAATTTGTGAAAGATTGACTGGTATTCTTAACTATGTTGC
TCCTTTTACGCTATGTGGATACGCTGCTTTAATGCCTTTGTATCATGCTATTGCTTCCCGTATGGCTTTC
ATTTTCTCCTCCTTGTATAAATCCTGGTTGCTGTCTCTTTATGAGGAGTTGTGGCCCGTTGTCAGGCAAC
GTGGCGTGGTGTGCACTGTGTTTGCTGACGCAACCCCCACTGGTTGGGGCATTGCCACCACCTGTCAGCT
CCTTTCCGGGACTTTCGCTTTCCCCCTCCCTATTGCCACGGCGGAACTCATCGCCGCCTGCCTTGCCCGC
TGCTGGACAGGGGCTCGGCTGTTGGGCACTGACAATTCCGTGGTGTTGTCGGGGAAGCTGACGTCCTTTC
CATGGCTGCTCGCCTGTGTTGCCACCTGGATTCTGCGCGGGACGTCCTTCTGCTACGTCCCTTCGGCCCT
CAATCCAGCGGACCTTCCTTCCCGCGGCCTGCTGCCGGCTCTGCGGCCTCTTCCGCGTCTTCGCCTTCGC
CCTCAGACGAGTCGGATCTCCCTTTGGGCCGCCTCCCCGCCTGGAATTCGAGCTCGGTACGATCAGCCTC
GACTGTGCCTTCTAGTTGCCAGCCATCTGTTGTTTGCCCCTCCCCCGTGCCTTCCTTGACCCTGGAAGGT
GCCACTCCCACTGTCCTTTCCTAATAAAATGAGGAAATTGCATCGCATTGTCTGAGTAGGTGTCATTCTA
TTCTGGGGGGTGGGGTGGGGCAGGACAGCAAGGGGGAGGATTGGGAAGACAATAGCAGGCCAGCTTTTGT
TCCCTTTAGGGTTAATTGCGCGCTTGGCGCTAATCATGGTCATAGCTGTTTCCACTCCTCAGGTGCAGGC
TGCCTATCAGAAGGTGGTGGCTGGTGTGGCCAATGCCCTGGCTCACAAATACCACTGAGATCTTTTTCCC
TCTGCCAAAAATTATGGGGACATCATGAAGCCCCTTGAGCATCTGACTTCTGGCTAATAAAGGAAATTTA
TTTTCATTGCAATAGTGTGTTGGAATTTTTTGTGTCTCTCACTCGGAAGGACATATGGGAGGGCAAATCA
TTTAAAACATCAGAATGAGTATTTGGTTTAGAGTTTGGCAACATATGCCATATGCTGGCTGCCATGAACA
AAGGTGGCTATAAAGAGGTCATCAGTATATGAAACAGCCCCCTGCTGTCCATTCCTTATTCCATAGAAAA
GCCTTGACTTGAGGTTAGATTTTTTTTTATATTTTGTTTGTGTTATTTTTTTCTTTAACATCCCTAAAAT
TTTCCTTACATGTTTTACTAGCCAGATTTTTCCTCCTCTCCTGACTACTCCCAGTCATAGCTGTCCCTCT
TCTCTTATGAAGATCCCTCGACCTGCAGCCCAAGCTTGGCGTAATCATGGTCATAGCTGTTTCCTGTGTG
AAATTGTTATCCGCTCACAATTCCACACAACATACGAGCCGGAAGCATAAAGTGTAAAGCCTGGGGTGCC
TAATGAGTGAGCTAACTCACATTAATTGCGTTGCGCTCACTGCCCGCTTTCCAGTCGGGAAACCTGTCGT
GCCAGCGGATCCGCATCTCAATTAGTCAGCAACCATAGTCCCGCCCCTAACTCCGCCCATCCCGCCCCTA
ACTCCGCCCAGTTCCGCCCATTCTCCGCCCCATGGCTGACTAATTTTTTTTATTTATGCAGAGGCCGAGG
CCGCCTCGGCCTCTGAGCTATTCCAGAAGTAGTGAGGAGGCTTTTTTGGAGGCCTAGGCTTTTGCAAAAA
GCTAACTTGTTTATTGCAGCTTATAATGGTTACAAATAAAGCAATAGCATCACAAATTTCACAAATAAAG
CATTTTTTTCACTGCATTCTAGTTGTGGTTTGTCCAAACTCATCAATGTATCTTATCATGTCTGGATCCG
CTGCATTAATGAATCGGCCAACGCGCGGGGAGAGGCGGTTTGCGTATTGGGCGCTCTTCCGCTTCCTCGC
TCACTGACTCGCTGCGCTCGGTCGTTCGGCTGCGGCGAGCGGTATCAGCTCACTCAAAGGCGGTAATACG
GTTATCCACAGAATCAGGGGATAACGCAGGAAAGAACATGTGAGCAAAAGGCCAGCAAAAGGCCAGGAAC
CGTAAAAAGGCCGCGTTGCTGGCGTTTTTCCATAGGCTCCGCCCCCCTGACGAGCATCACAAAAATCGAC
GCTCAAGTCAGAGGTGGCGAAACCCGACAGGACTATAAAGATACCAGGCGTTTCCCCCTGGAAGCTCCCT
CGTGCGCTCTCCTGTTCCGACCCTGCCGCTTACCGGATACCTGTCCGCCTTTCTCCCTTCGGGAAGCGTG
GCGCTTTCTCAATGCTCACGCTGTAGGTATCTCAGTTCGGTGTAGGTCGTTCGCTCCAAGCTGGGCTGTG
TGCACGAACCCCCCGTTCAGCCCGACCGCTGCGCCTTATCCGGTAACTATCGTCTTGAGTCCAACCCGGT
AAGACACGACTTATCGCCACTGGCAGCAGCCACTGGTAACAGGATTAGCAGAGCGAGGTATGTAGGCGGT
GCTACAGAGTTCTTGAAGTGGTGGCCTAACTACGGCTACACTAGAAGGACAGTATTTGGTATCTGCGCTC
TGCTGAAGCCAGTTACCTTCGGAAAAAGAGTTGGTAGCTCTTGATCCGGCAAACAAACCACCGCTGGTAG
CGGTGGTTTTTTTGTTTGCAAGCAGCAGATTACGCGCAGAAAAAAAGGATCTCAAGAAGATCCTTTGATC
TTTTCTACGGGGTCTGACGCTCAGTGGAACGAAAACTCACGTTAAGGGATTTTGGTCATGAGATTATCAA
AAAGGATCTTCACCTAGATCCTTTTAAATTAAAAATGAAGTTTTAAATCAATCTAAAGTATATATGAGTA
AACTTGGTCTGACAGTTACCAATGCTTAATCAGTGAGGCACCTATCTCAGCGATCTGTCTATTTCGTTCA
TCCATAGTTGCCTGACTCCCCGTCGTGTAGATAACTACGATACGGGAGGGCTTACCATCTGGCCCCAGTG
CTGCAATGATACCGCGAGACCCACGCTCACCGGCTCCAGATTTATCAGCAATAAACCAGCCAGCCGGAAG
GGCCGAGCGCAGAAGTGGTCCTGCAACTTTATCCGCCTCCATCCAGTCTATTAATTGTTGCCGGGAAGCT
AGAGTAAGTAGTTCGCCAGTTAATAGTTTGCGCAACGTTGTTGCCATTGCTACAGGCATCGTGGTGTCAC
GCTCGTCGTTTGGTATGGCTTCATTCAGCTCCGGTTCCCAACGATCAAGGCGAGTTACATGATCCCCCAT
GTTGTGCAAAAAAGCGGTTAGCTCCTTCGGTCCTCCGATCGTTGTCAGAAGTAAGTTGGCCGCAGTGTTA
TCACTCATGGTTATGGCAGCACTGCATAATTCTCTTACTGTCATGCCATCCGTAAGATGCTTTTCTGTGA
CTGGTGAGTACTCAACCAAGTCATTCTGAGAATAGTGTATGCGGCGACCGAGTTGCTCTTGCCCGGCGTC
AATACGGGATAATACCGCGCCACATAGCAGAACTTTAAAAGTGCTCATCATTGGAAAACGTTCTTCGGGG
CGAAAACTCTCAAGGATCTTACCGCTGTTGAGATCCAGTTCGATGTAACCCACTCGTGCACCCAACTGAT
CTTCAGCATCTTTTACTTTCACCAGCGTTTCTGGGTGAGCAAAAACAGGAAGGCAAAATGCCGCAAAAAA
GGGAATAAGGGCGACACGGAAATGTTGAATACTCATACTCTTCCTTTTTCAATATTATTGAAGCATTTAT
CAGGGTTATTGTCTCATGAGCGGATACATATTTGAATGTATTTAGAAAAATAAACAAATAGGGGTTCCGC
GCACATTTCCCCGAAAAGTGCCACCTG
Features (pLannotate 1.2.2; 24 found; start..end, strand, type, name):
      4..383     +  enhancer       CMV enhancer: human cytomegalovirus immediate early enhancer
    386..661     +  promoter       chicken β-actin promoter: No description available
    662..1670    +  intron         chimeric intron: chimera between introns from chicken β-actin and rabbit β-globin
   1668..1724    +  CDS            HBB (fragment): HBB_LEPEU - Experimental evidence at protein level: Swiss-Prot protein existence level 1. Involved in oxygen transport from the lung to the various peripheral tissues. From Lepus europaeus (European hare).
   1724..1750    +  misc_feature   MCS (fragment): multiple cloning site
   1796..2722    +  CDS            ChR2(H134R): H134R mutant of an N-terminal fragment of channelrhodopsin-2 from the alga Chlamydomonas reinhardtii (Nagel et al., 2005) blue light-activated cation channel
   2846..4282    +  CDS            CHRM4: ACM4_HUMAN - Experimental evidence at protein level: Swiss-Prot protein existence level 1. The muscarinic acetylcholine receptor mediates various cellular responses, including inhibition of adenylate cyclase, breakdown of phosphoinositides and modulation of potassium channels through the action of G proteins. Primary transducing effect is inhibition of adenylate cyclase. From Homo sapiens (Human).
   4351..4483    +  intron         chimeric intron: chimera between introns from human β-globin and immunoglobulin heavy chain genes
   4492..5080    +  misc_feature   WPRE: woodchuck hepatitis virus posttranscriptional regulatory element
   5084..5100    +  misc_feature   MCS (fragment): pUC18/19 multiple cloning site
   5113..5224    +  polyA_signal   bGH poly(A) signal: bovine growth hormone polyadenylation signal
   5374..5445    +  CDS            HBB (fragment): HBB_PONPY - Experimental evidence at transcript level: Swiss-Prot protein existence level 2. Involved in oxygen transport from the lung to the various peripheral tissues. From Pongo pygmaeus (Bornean orangutan).
   5516..5571    +  polyA_signal   β-globin poly(A) signal: rabbit β-globin polyadenylation signal (Gil and Proudfoot, 1987)
   5954..5970    -  protein_bind   lac operator: The lac repressor binds to the lac operator to inhibit transcription in E. coli. This inhibition can be relieved by adding lactose or isopropyl-β-D-thiogalactopyranoside (IPTG). lac repressor encoded by lacI
   5978..6008    -  promoter       lac promoter: promoter for the E. coli lac operon
   6023..6044    -  protein_bind   CAP binding site: CAP binding activates transcription in the presence of cAMP. E. coli catabolite activator protein
   6057..6096    -  CDS            lacI (fragment): lac repressor; lacI; The lac repressor binds to the lac operator to inhibit transcription in E. coli. This inhibition can be relieved by adding lactose or isopropyl-β-D-thiogalactopyranoside (IPTG).
   6103..6125    +  promoter       SV40 promoter (fragment): SV40 enhancer and early promoter
   6149..6284    +  rep_origin     SV40 ori: SV40 origin of replication
   6304..6438    +  polyA_signal   SV40 poly(A) signal: SV40 polyadenylation signal
   6440..6494    -  CDS            lacI (fragment): lac repressor; lacI; The lac repressor binds to the lac operator to inhibit transcription in E. coli. This inhibition can be relieved by adding lactose or isopropyl-β-D-thiogalactopyranoside (IPTG).
   6677..7265    -  rep_origin     ori: high-copy-number ColE1/pMB1/pBR322/pUC origin of replication
   7436..8296    -  CDS            AmpR: β-lactamase; bla; confers resistance to ampicillin, carbenicillin, and related antibiotics
   8297..8401    -  promoter       AmpR promoter: bla
