[The description below was written by a language model from this plasmid's Addgene catalogue record and pLannotate feature annotations shown in this document.]
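Description:
CAG:: ChR2HA-2a-hM4D is an 8.4 kb mammalian expression plasmid built on the M18 backbone. It co-expresses an optogenetic actuator and a chemogenetic silencer from a single transcript. It is propagated in E. coli through a high-copy ColE1/pUC-type origin and selected with ampicillin via the β-lactamase gene. The backbone also carries remnants of lac regulatory sequence and an SV40 origin with an adjacent SV40 poly(A) signal. No mammalian selection marker or viral packaging element is annotated, so delivery appears to be as a plain plasmid.

Expression is driven by the composite CAG promoter, annotated here as the CMV immediate-early enhancer, the chicken β-actin promoter and a chimeric β-actin/β-globin intron. The insert, cloned between NotI and AgeI, encodes channelrhodopsin-2 from Chlamydomonas reinhardtii, a blue light-gated cation channel. The feature table identifies it as the H134R variant, and the record states that it carries a C-terminal 2xHA epitope tag. It is followed by a T2A "self-cleaving" peptide and then hM4D, the Gi-coupled designer receptor derived from the human M4 muscarinic receptor (CHRM4). Ribosomal skipping at the 2A site yields the two proteins separately from one open reading frame. Downstream lie a second small chimeric intron, a WPRE to boost transcript stability and expression, and bGH and rabbit β-globin polyadenylation signals.

According to the depositor's note, quality-control sequencing differs from the reference sequence by a valine-to-glycine change within the T2A linker. The construct suits experiments in which the same cells are to be both light-activated and chemogenetically inhibited, as in the associated work on synaptic silencing in feeding circuits. The HA tag allows ChR2 to be detected.
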