Addgene plasmid #52520: CAG:: ChR2HA-2a-hM4D
Purpose: Co-expresses HA tagged channelrhodopsin and hM4D (Gi)
Depositing lab: Scott Sternson. Depositing organization: HHMI, Janelia Research Campus. Publication: Chemogenetic synaptic silencing of neural circuits localizes a hypothalamus-->midbrain pathway for feeding behavior. Stachniak TJ, Ghosh A, Sternson SM. Neuron. 2014 May 21;82(4):797-808. doi: 10.1016/j.neuron.2014.04.008. Epub 2014 Apr 24. PubMed 24768300.
Backbone
  Vector backbone: M18
  Backbone size w/o insert (bp): 5936
  Total vector size (bp): 8427
  Vector type: Mammalian Expression
Growth in bacteria
  Bacterial resistance: Ampicillin, 100 μg/mL
  Growth temperature: 37°C
  Growth strain: Stbl3
  Copy number: Unknown
Gene/Insert
  Gene/Insert name: ChR2-2a-hM4D (alt names: Channelrhodopsin-2; muscarinic receptor 4, variant)
  Species: H. sapiens (human); Chlamydomonas reinhardtii
  Insert size (bp): 2940
  Promoter: CAG
  Tag / fusion protein: 2xHA on ChR2 (C terminal on insert)
  Cloning method: Restriction Enzyme; 5′ cloning site NotI (not destroyed); 3′ cloning site AgeI (not destroyed)
  Sequencing primers: 5′ ggttcggcttctggcgtgtgacc; 3′ CATAAAGAGACAGCAACCAGG
Resource information
  A portion of this plasmid was derived from a plasmid made by: Bryan Roth, UNC
Terms and licenses: Academic/Nonprofit Terms; Industry Terms: Not Available to Industry
Depositor comments: There is a minor discrepancy between Addgene's quality control sequence and the full plasmid reference sequence provided by the depositing lab. The mismatch causes a V to G change in the T2A linker region between the HA tag and hM4D.
How to cite: CAG:: ChR2HA-2a-hM4D was a gift from Scott Sternson (Addgene plasmid # 52520 ; http://n2t.net/addgene:52520 ; RRID:Addgene_52520)
