>Addgene plasmid #52520 | CAG:: ChR2HA-2a-hM4D | addgene partial sequence | sequence record 82668 | WPRE-R 5'-CATAGCGTAAAAGGAGCAACA-3'
AAATTTTGTAATCCAGAGGTTGATTGTCGACACCTGTGGAGAGAAAGGCAAAGTGGATGTCAGTAAGACC
AATAGGTGCCTATCAGAAACGCAAGAGTCTTCTCTGTCTCGACAAGCCCAGTTTCTATTGGTCTCCTTAA
ACCTGTCTTGTAACCTTGATACTTACCTGCGGCCTCGACCTTAGCTATTCATCGGTACCTCGAGCACCGG
TACGCGTGATCGATGCATAACCTACCTGGCAGTGCCGATGTTCCGATACTGGCACAGCAGCAGGTGCCGG
AAGGTCTTTTTAAAGGTGGCGTTGCACAGAGCATAGCAGGCAGGGTTGATGGTGCTGTTGACGTAGCAGA
GCCAGTAGCCAATGGACCACACCGTGTCAGGGATGCAGCTCTGGCAGAAGGTGTTCACCAGGACCATGAC
GTTGTAGGGCGTCCAGGTGAGGATGAAGGCTAGCAGAATGGCAAAGATCGTTCGTGTCACTTTGCGCTCC
CGGGCCGCCATCTGCCGCTTCTTGCGCACCTGGTTGCGAGCGATGCTGGCGAACTTGCGGGCCACGTTGG
CCGCAGGGCGCATGCCAGCCGGCGTGGCAGGCACAATCTCAATGGCTGTCACACACTCATTGCCTGTCTG
CTTCGTCACAATCTGGATCTTGGACCATCTGGAGGCTGGGTTGAGGGCCCGCGGCTGCAGGGGAGGGGCG
GGCATGGCGGGCGTGGTGGCCTCTGTGGTGGACAGCTCTGTGGCTGGGCGTTCCTTGGTGTTCTGGGTGG
CACTGCCTGAGCTGGACTCATTGGAAGTGTCCTTATCAA
