>Addgene plasmid #52520 | CAG:: ChR2HA-2a-hM4D | addgene partial sequence | sequence record 82678 | ChR2-F 5'-CACGGAGATATCCGCAAAAC-3'
AGGTCGAGACTCTCGTCGAAGACGAAGCCGAGGCCGGAGCCGTGGCATACCCCTACGACGTGCCCGACTA
CGCCTATCCATATGATGTCCCAGACTATGCTGCTAGCGAAGGACGTGGATCTCTGCTGACCTGTGGAGAT
GGGGAAGAGAATCCCGGACCATCGCGAATGGCCAACTTCACACCTGTCAATGGCAGCTCGGGCAATCAGT
CCGTGCGCCTGGTCACGTCATCATCCCACAATCGCTATGAGACGGTGGAAATGGTCTTCATTGCCACAGT
GACAGGCTCCCTGAGCCTGGTGACTGTCGTGGGCAACATCCTGGTGATGCTGTCCATCAAGGTCAACAGG
CAGCTGCAGACAGTCAACAACTACTTCCTCTTCAGCCTGGCGTGTGCTGATCTCATCATAGGCGCCTTCT
CCATGAACCTCTACACCGTGTACATCATCAAGGGCTACTGGCCCCTGGGCGCCGTGGTCTGCGACCTGTG
GCTGGCCCTGGACTGCGTGGTGAGCAACGCCTCCGTCATGAACCTTCTCATCATCAGCTTTGACCGCTAC
TTCTGCGTCACCAAGCCTCTCACCTACCCTGCCCGGCGCACCACCAAGATGGCAGGCCTCATGATTGCTG
CTGCCTGGGTACTGTCCTTCGTGCTCTGGGCGCCTGCCATCTTGTTCTGGCAGTTTGTGGTGGGTAAGCG
GACGGTGCCCGA
